>Addgene plasmid #134316 | pSiMPlh_N + pSiMPlh_C | depositor full sequence | sequence record 259619 | pSiMPlh_N
ATCGATGCATAATGTGCCTGTCAAATGGACGAAGCAGGGATTCTGCAAACCCTATGCTACTCCGTCAAGC
CGTCAATTGTCTGATTCGTTACCAATTATGACAACTTGACGGCTACATCATTCACTTTTTCTTCACAACC
GGCACGGAACTCGCTCGGGCTGGCCCCGGTGCATTTTTTAAATACCCGCGAGAAATAGAGTTGATCGTCA
AAACCAACATTGCGACCGACGGTGGCGATAGGCATCCGGGTGGTGCTCAAAAGCAGCTTCGCCTGGCTGA
TACGTTGGTCCTCGCGCCAGCTTAAGACGCTAATCCCTAACTGCTGGCGGAAAAGATGTGACAGACGCGA
CGGCGACAAGCAAACATGCTGTGCGACGCTGGCGATATCAAAATTGCTGTCTGCCAGGTGATCGCTGATG
TACTGACAAGCCTCGCGTACCCGATTATCCATCGGTGGATGGAGCGACTCGTTAATCGCTTCCATGCGCC
GCAGTAACAATTGCTCAAGCAGATTTATCGCCAGCAGCTCCGAATAGCGCCCTTCCCCTTGCCCGGCGTT
AATGATTTGCCCAAACAGGTCGCTGAAATGCGGCTGGTGCGCTTCATCCGGGCGAAAGAACCCCGTATTG
GCAAATATTGACGGCCAGTTAAGCCATTCATGCCAGTAGGCGCGCGGACGAAAGTAAACCCACTGGTGAT
ACCATTCGCGAGCCTCCGGATGACGACCGTAGTGATGAATCTCTCCTGGCGGGAACAGCAAAATATCACC
CGGTCGGCAAACAAATTCTCGTCCCTGATTTTTCACCACCCCCTGACCGCGAATGGTGAGATTGAGAATA
TAACCTTTCATTCCCAGCGGTCGGTCGATAAAAAAATCGAGATAACCGTTGGCCTCAATCGGCGTTAAAC
CCGCCACCAGATGGGCATTAAACGAGTATCCCGGCAGCAGGGGATCATTTTGCGCTTCAGCCATACTTTT
CATACTCCCGCCATTCAGAGAAGAAACCAATTGTCCATATTGCATCAGACATTGCCGTCACTGCGTCTTT
TACTGGCTCTTCTCGCTAACCAAACCGGTAACCCCGCTTATTAAAAGCATTCTGTAACAAAGCGGGACCA
AAGCCATGACAAAAACGCGTAACAAAAGTGTCTATAATCACGGCAGAAAAGTCCACATTGATTATTTGCA
CGGCGTCACACTTTGCTATGCCATAGCATTTTTATCCATAAGATTAGCGGATCCTACCTGACGCTTTTTA
TCGCAACTCTCTACTGTTTCTCCATACCCGTTTTTTTGGGCTAGCGAATTCGAGCTCAAGGCCAGGATGG
TGAGCAAGGGCGAGGAGCTGTTCACCGGGGTGGTGCCCATCCTGGTCGAGCTGGACGGCGACGTAAACGG
CCACAAGTTCAGCGTGTCCGGCGAGGGCGAGGGCGATGCCACCTACGGCAAGCTGACCCTGAAGTTCATC
TGCACCACCGGCAAGCTGCCCGTGCCCTGGCCCACCCTCGTGACCACCCTGACCTACGGCGTGCAGTGCT
TCAGCCGCTACCCCGACCACATGAAGCAGCACGACTTCTTCAAGTCCGCCATGCCCGAAGGCTACGTCCA
GGAGCGCACCATCTTCTTCAAGGACGACGGCAACTACAAGACCCGCGCCGAGGTGAAGTTCGAGGGCGAC
ACCCTGGTGAACCGCATCGAGCTGAAGGGCATCGACTTCAAGGAGGACGGCAACATCCTGGGGCACAAGC
TGGAGTACAACTACAACAGCCACAACGTCTATATCATGGCCGACAAGCAGAAGAACGGCATCAAGGTGAA
CTTCAAGATCCGCCACAACATCGAGGACGGCAGCGTGCAGCTCGCCGACCACTACCAGCAGAACACCCCC
ATCGGCGACGGCCCCGTGCTGCTGCCCGACAACCACTACCTGAGCACCCAGTCCGCCCTGAGCAAAGACC
CCAACGAGAAGCGCGATCACATGGTCCTGCTGGAGTTCGTGACCGCCGCCGGGATCACTCTCGGCATGGA
CGAGCTGTACAAGTAAAAGCTTGGCTGTTTTGGCGGATGAGAGAAGATTTTCAGCCTGATACAGATTAAA
TCAGAACGCAGAAGCGGTCTGATAAAACAGAATTTGCCTGGCGGCAGTAGCGCGGTGGTCCCACCTGACC
CCATGCCGAACTCAGAAGTGAAACGCCGTAGCGCCGATGGTAGTGTGGGGTCTCCCCATGCGAGAGTAGG
GAACTGCCAGGCATCAAATAAAACGAAAGGCTCAGTCGAAAGACTGGGCCTTTCGTTTTATCTGTTGTTT
GTCGGTGAACGCTCTCCTGAGTAGGACAAATCCGCCGGGAGCGGATTTGAACGTTGCGAAGCAACGGCCC
GGAGGGTGGCGGGCAGGACGCCCGCCATAAACTGCCAGGCATCAAATTAAGCAGAAGGCCATCCTGACGG
ATGGCCTTTTTGCGTTTCTACAAACTCTTTTGTTTATTTTTCTAAATACATTCAAATATGTATCCGCTCA
TGAGACAATAACCCTGATAAATGCTTCAATAATATTGAAAAAGGAAGAGTATGAGTATTCAACATTTCCG
TGTCGCCCTTATTCCCTTTTTTGCGGCATTTTGCCTTCCTGTTTTTGCTCACCCAGAAACGCTGGTGAAA
GTAAAAGATGCTGAAGATCAGTTGGGGCAAACTATTAACTGGCGAACTACTTACTCTAGCTTCCCGGCAA
CAATTAATAGACTGGATGGAGGCGGATAAAGTTGCAGGACCACTTCTGCGCTCGGCCCTTCCGGCTGGCT
GGTTTATTGCTGATAAATCTGGAGCCGGTGAGCGTGGGTCTCGCGGTATCATTGCAGCACTGGGGCCAGA
TGGTAAGCCCTCCCGTATCGTAGTTATCTACACGACGGGGAGTCAGGCAACTATGGATGAACGAAATAGA
CAGATCGCTGAGATAGGTGCCTCACTGATTAAGCATTGGTAACTGTCAGACCAAGTTTACTCATATATAC
TTTAGATTGATT
[125 nt withheld, positions 3023-3147]
C
[141 nt withheld, positions 3149-3289]
CCTTTGACGTTGGAGTCCACGTTCTTTAATAGTGGACTCTTGTTCCAAACTTGAACAACACTCAACCCTA
TCTCGGGCTATTCTTTTGATTTATAAGGGATTTTGCCGATTTCGGCCTATTGGTTAAAAAATGAGCTGAT
TTAACAAAAATTTAACGCGAATTTTAACAAAATATTAACGTTTACAATTTAAAAGGATCTAGGTGAAGAT
CCTTTTTGATAATCTCATGACCAAAATCCCTTAACGTGAGTTTTCGTTCCACTGAGCGTCAGACCCCGTA
GAAAAGATCAAAGGATCTTCTTGAGATCCTTTTTTTCTGCGCGTAATCTGCTGCTTGCAAACAAAAAAAC
CACCGCTACCAGCGGTGGTTTGTTTGCCGGATCAAGAGCTACCAACTCTTTTTCCGAAGGTAACTGGCTT
CAGCAGAGCGCAGATACCAAATACTGTCCTTCTAGTGTAGCCGTAGTTAGGCCACCACTTCAAGAACTCT
GTAGCACCGCCTACATACCTCGCTCTGCTAATCCTGTTACCAGTCAGGCATTTGAGAAGCACACGGTCAC
ACTGCTTCCGGTAGTCAATAAACCGGTAAACCAGCAATAGACATAAGCGGCTATTTAACGACCCTGCCCT
GAACCGACGACCGGGTCGAATTTGCTTTCGAATTTCTGCCATTCATCCGCTTATTATCACTTATTCAGGC
GTAGCACCAGGCGTTTAAGGGCACCAATAACTGCCTTAAAAAAATTATTCTTTAACATACAGACACATAC
CTTCTTTCAGACCACCGGAGATGTTCATTTCACCAGTCTGCGTCGGAAACAGGTGTTCTTCGGAACAGAT
GATTTCCTTGCCATCTTCCAGGGTGATTTTGTAAGACTTTTTTTTAGATTTCGGGAAGACGTTCAGAACT
TCGTTGTAACCCGTGTTGCTCAGTACCAGATCACCGACCTGGATGTTGGAAATTTCCTTCATACCCTGCG
GGGTCTGAACCTGGGTTTTCAGATCCAAGCAGTAACCAGACTCCTGATGCCTCCGCTCGAAGTAGCGCGT
CTGCTGCTCCATACAAGCCAACCACGGCCTCCAGAAGAAGATGTTGGCGACCTCGTATTGGGAATCCCCG
AACATCGCCTCGCTCCAGTCAATGACCGCTGTTATGCGGCCATTGTCCGTCAGGACATTGTTGGAGCCGA
AATCCGCGTGCACGAGGTGCCGGACTTCGGGGCAGTCCTCGGCCCAAAGCATCAGCTCATCGAGAGCCTG
CGCGACGGACGCACTGACGGTGTCGTCCATCACAGTTTGCCAGTGATACACATGGGGATCAGCAATCGCG
CATATGAAATCACGCCATGTAGTGTATTGACCGATTCCTTGCGGTCCGAATGGGCCGAACCCGCTCGTCT
GGCTAAGATCGGCCGCAGCGATCGCATCCATAGCCTCCGCGACCGGTTGTAGAACAGCGGGCAGTTCGGT
TTCAGGCAGGTCTTGCAACGTGACACCCTGTGAACGGCGGGAGATGCAATAGGTCAGGCTCTCGCTAAAC
TCCCCAATGTCAAGCACTTCCGGAATCGGGAGCGCGGCCGATGCAAAGTGCCGATAAACATAACGATCTT
TGTAGAAACCATCGGCGCAGCTATTTACCCGCAGGACATATCCACGCCCTCCTACATCGAAGCTGAAAGC
ACGAGATTCTTCGCCCTCCGAGAGCTGCATCAGGTCGGAGACGCTGTCGAACTTTTCGATCAGAAACTTC
TCGACAGACGTCGCGGTGAGTTCAGGCTTTTTACCCATTTTAGCTTCCTTAGCTCCTGAAAATCTCGATA
ACTCAAAAAATACGCCCGGTAGTGATCTTATTTCATTATGGTGAAAGTTGGAACCTCTTACGTGCCGATC
AACGTCTCATTTTCGCCAAAAGTTGGCCCAGGGCTTCCCGGTATCAACAGGGACACCAGGATTTATTTAT
TCTGCGAAGTGATCTTCCGTCACAGGTATTTATTCGGCGCAAAGTGCGTCGGGTGATGCTGCCAACTTAC
TGATTTAGTGTATGATGGTGTTTTTGAGGTGCTCCAGTGGCTTCTGTTTCTATCAGCTGTCCCTCCTGTT
CAGCTACTGACGGGGTGGTGCGTAACGGCAAAAGCACCGCCGGACATCAGCGCTAGCGGAGTGTATACTG
GCTTACTATGTTGGCACTGATGAGGGTGTCAGTGAAGTGCTTCATGTGGCAGGAGAAAAAAGGCTGCACC
GGTGCGTCAGCAGAATATGTGATACAGGATATATTCCGCTTCCTCGCTCACTGACTCGCTACGCTCGGTC
GTTCGACTGCGGCGAGCGGAAATGGCTTACGAACGGGGCGGAGATTTCCTGGAAGATGCCAGGAAGATAC
TTAACAGGGAAGTGAGAGGGCCGCGGCAAAGCCGTTTTTCCATAGGCTCCGCCCCCCTGACAAGCATCAC
GAAATCTGACGCTCAAATCAGTGGTGGCGAAACCCGACAGGACTATAAAGATACCAGGCGTTTCCCCCTG
GCGGCTCCCTCGTGCGCTCTCCTGTTCCTGCCTTTCGGTTTACCGGTGTCATTCCGCTGTTATGGCCGCG
TTTGTCTCATTCCACGCCTGACACTCAGTTCCGGGTAGGCAGTTCGCTCCAAGCTGGACTGTATGCACGA
ACCCCCCGTTCAGTCCGACCGCTGCGCCTTATCCGGTAACTATCGTCTTGAGTCCAACCCGGAAAGACAT
GCAAAAGCACCACTGGCAGCAGCCACTGGTAATTGATTTAGAGGAGTTAGTCTTGAAGTCATGCGCCGGT
TAAGGCTAAACTGAAAGGACAAGTTTTGGTGACTGCGCTCCTCCAAGCCAGTTACCTCGGTTCAAAGAGT
TGGTAGCTCAGAGAACCTTCGAAAAACCGCCCTGCAAGGCGGTTTTTTCGTTTTCAGAGCAAGAGATTAC
GCGCAGACCAAAACGATCTCAAGAAGATCATCTTATTAATCAGATAAAATATTTGCTCATGAGCCCGAAG
TGGCGAGCCCGATCTTCCCCATCGGTGATGTCGGCGATATAGGCGCCAGCAACCGCACCTGTGGCGCCGG
TGATGCCGGCCACGATGCGTCCGGCGTAGAGGATCTGCTCATGTTTGACAGCTTATC
Features (pLannotate 1.2.2; 18 found; start..end, strand, type, name):
     96..974     -  CDS            araC: L-arabinose regulatory protein; araC
   1001..1285    +  promoter       araBAD promoter: araBAD; promoter of the L-arabinose operon of E. coli; the araC regulatory gene is transcribed in the opposite direction (Guzman et al., 1995)
   1327..2046    +  CDS            EGFP: the original enhanced GFP (Yang et al., 1996) mammalian codon-optimized
   2136..2251    +  ncRNA          5S rRNA: Accession: RF00001 - 5S ribosomal RNA
   2255..2341    +  terminator     rrnB T1 terminator: Escherichia coli rrnB; transcription terminator T1 from the E. coli rrnB gene
   2433..2460    +  terminator     rrnB T2 terminator: transcription terminator T2 from the E. coli rrnB gene
   2479..2570    +  promoter       AmpR promoter: bla
   2571..2686    +  CDS            AmpR (fragment): β-lactamase; bla; confers resistance to ampicillin, carbenicillin, and related antibiotics
   2687..2981    +  CDS            bla(M) (fragment): β-lactamase lacking the signal sequence; bla(M); allows cytosolic expression of β-lactamase
   3024..3479    +  rep_origin     f1 ori (sequence partly withheld): f1 bacteriophage origin of replication; arrow indicates direction of (+) strand synthesis
   3590..3823    +  rep_origin     ori (fragment): high-copy-number ColE1/pMB1/pBR322/pUC origin of replication
   4310..5071    -  CDS            HygR (fragment): hygromycin B phosphotransferase confers resistance to hygromycin
   5078..5180    -  promoter       cat promoter: promoter of the E. coli cat gene encoding chloramphenicol acetyltransferase
   5301..5444    +  mobile_element IS1 (fragment): prokaryotic transposable element IS1
   5563..5618    -  rep_origin     RSF ori (fragment): Plasmids containing the RSF 1030 origin of replication can be propagated in E. coli cells that contain additional plasmids with compatible origins.
   5706..6251    -  rep_origin     p15A ori: Plasmids containing the medium-copy-number p15A origin of replication can be propagated in E. coli cells that contain a second plasmid with the ColE1 origin.
   6284..6404    -  CDS            TcR (fragment): tetracycline efflux protein; tet; confers resistance to tetracycline
   6414..6       +  promoter       tet promoter (fragment) (across the origin): E. coli promoter for tetracycline efflux protein gene
