>Addgene plasmid #134316 | pSiMPlh_N + pSiMPlh_C | depositor full sequence | sequence record 259620 | pSiMPlh_C
GTTTGACAGCTTATCATCGACTGCACGGTGCACCAATGCTTCTGGCGTCAGGCAGCCATCGGAAGCTGTG
GTATGGCTGTGCAGGTCGTAAATCACTGCATAATTCGTGTCGCTCAAGGCGCACTCCCGTTCTGGATAAT
GTTTTTTGCGCCGACATCATAACGGTTCTGGCAAATATTCTGAAATGAGCTGTTGACAATTAATCATCCG
GCTCGTATAATGTGTGGAATTGTGAGCGGATAACAATTTCACACAGGAAACAGACCATGGAATTCGTGTC
TAAGGGCGAAGAGCTGATCAAGGAAAATATGCGTATGAAGGTGGTCATGGAAGGTTCGGTCAACGGCCAC
CAATTCAAATGCACAGGTGAAGGAGAAGGCAGACCGTACGAGGGAGTGCAAACCATGAGGATCAAAGTCA
TCGAGGGAGGACCCCTGCCATTTGCCTTTGACATTCTTGCCACGTCGTTCATGTATGGCAGCCGTACCTT
TATCAAGTACCCGGCCGACATCCCTGATTTCTTTAAACAGTCCTTTCCTGAGGGTTTTACTTGGGAAAGA
GTTACGAGATACGAAGATGGTGGAGTCGTCACCGTCACGCAGGACACCAGCCTTGAGGATGGCGAGCTCG
TCTACAACGTCAAGGTCAGAGGGGTAAACTTTCCCTCCAATGGTCCCGTGATGCAGAAGAAGACCAAGGG
TTGGGAGCCTAATACAGAGATGATGTATCCAGCAGATGGTGGTCTGAGAGGATACACTGACATCGCACTG
AAAGTTGATGGTGGTGGCCATCTGCACTGCAACTTCGTGACAACTTACAGGTCAAAAAAGACCGTCGGGA
ACATCAAGATGCCCGGTGTCCATGCCGTTGATCACCGCCTGGAAAGGATCGAGGAGAGTGACAATGAAAC
CTACGTAGTGCAAAGAGAAGTGGCAGTTGCCAAATACAGCAACCTTGGTGGTGGCATGGACGAGCTGTAC
AAGTAAAAGCTTGGCTGTTTTGGCGGATGAGAGAAGATTTTCAGCCTGATACAGATTAAATCAGAACGCA
GAAGCGGTCTGATAAAACAGAATTTGCCTGGCGGCAGTAGCGCGGTGGTCCCACCTGACCCCATGCCGAA
CTCAGAAGTGAAACGCCGTAGCGCCGATGGTAGTGTGGGGTCTCCCCATGCGAGAGTAGGGAACTGCCAG
GCATCAAATAAAACGAAAGGCTCAGTCGAAAGACTGGGCCTTTCGTTTTATCTGTTGTTTGTCGGTGAAC
GCTCTCCTGAGTAGGACAAATCCGCCGGGAGCGGATTTGAACGTTGCGAAGCAACGGCCCGGAGGGTGGC
GGGCAGGACGCCCGCCATAAACTGCCAGGCATCAAATTAAGCAGAAGGCCATCCTGACGGATGGCCTTTT
TGCGTTTCTACAAACTCTTTTTGTTTATTTTTCTAAATACATTCAAATATGTATCCGCTCATGAGACAAT
AACCCTGATAAATGCTTCAATAATATTGAAAAAGGAAGAGTATGATGCTGAAAAAAATCCTGAAAATCGA
AGAGCTGGATGAACGTGAACTGATCGATATTGAGGTGTCCGGTAACCACCTGTTTTACGCTAACGATATT
CTGACCCACAACTCTTCTTCTCTTGCAGGATCGCCGCGGCTCCGGGCGTATATGCTCCGCATTGGTCTTG
ACCAACTCTATCAGAGCTTGGTTGACGGCAATTTCGATGATGCAGCTTGGGCGCAGGGTCGATGCGACGC
AATCGTCCGATCCGGAGCCGGGACTGTCGGGCGTACACAAATCGCCCGCAGAAGCGCGGCCGTCTGGACC
GATGGCTGTGTAGAAGTACTCGCCGATAGTGGAAACCGACGCCCCAGCACTCGTCCGAGGGCAAAGGAAT
AACTGTCAGACCAAGTTTACTCATATATACTTTAGATTGATTTAAAACTTCATTTTTAATTTAAAAGGAT
CTAGGTGAAGATCCTTTTTGATAATCTCATGACCAAAATCCCTTAACGTGAGTTTTCGTTCCACTGAGCG
TCAGACCCCGTAGAAAAGATCAAAGGATCTTCTTGAGATCCTTTTTTTCTGCGCGTAATCTGCTGCTTGC
AAACAAAAAAACCACCGCTACCAGCGGTGGTTTGTTTGCCGGATCAAGAGCTACCAACTCTTTTTCCGAA
GGTAACTGGCTTCAGCAGAGCGCAGATACCAAATACTGTCCTTCTAGTGTAGCCGTAGTTAGGCCACCAC
TTCAAGAACTCTGTAGCACCGCCTACATACCTCGCTCTGCTAATCCTGTTACCAGTGGCTGCTGCCAGTG
GCGATAAGTCGTGTCTTACCGGGTTGGACTCAAGACGATAGTTACCGGATAAGGCGCAGCGGTCGGGCTG
AACGGGGGGTTCGTGCACACAGCCCAGCTTGGAGCGAACGACCTACACCGAACTGAGATACCTACAGCGT
GAGCTATGAGAAAGCGCCACGCTTCCCGAAGGGAGAAAGGCGGACAGGTATCCGGTAAGCGGCAGGGTCG
GAACAGGAGAGCGCACGAGGGAGCTTCCAGGGGGAAACGCCTGGTATCTTTATAGTCCTGTCGGGTTTCG
CCACCTCTGACTTGAGCGTCGATTTTTGTGATGCTCGTCAGGGGGGCGGAGCCTATGGAAAAACGCCAGC
AACGCGGCCTTTTTACGGTTCCTGGCCTTTTGCTGGCCTTTTGCTCACATGTTCTTTCCTGCGTTATCCC
CTGATTCTGTGGATAACCGTATTACCGCCTTTGAGTGAGCTGATACCGCTCGCCGCAGCCGAACGACCGA
GCGCAGCGAGTCAGTGAGCGAGGAAGCGGAAGAGCGCCTGATGCGGTATTTTCTCCTTACGCATCTGTGC
GGTATTTCACACCGCATATGGTGCACTCTCAGTACAATCTGCTCTGATGCCGCATAGTTAAGCCAGTATA
CACTCCGCTATCGCTACGTGACTGGGTCATGGCTGCGCCCCGACACCCGCCAACACCCGCTGACGCGCCC
TGACGGGCTTGTCTGCTCCCGGCATCCGCTTACAGACAAGCTGTGACCGTCTCCGGGAGCTGCATGTGTC
AGAGGTTTTCACCGTCATCACCGAAACGCGCGAGGCAGCAGATCAATTCGCGCGCGAAGGCGAAGCGGCA
TGCATTTACGTTGACACCATCGAATGGTGCAAAACCTTTCGCGGTATGGCATGATAGCGCCCGGAAGAGA
GTCAATTCAGGGTGGTGAATGTGAAACCAGTAACGTTATACGATGTCGCAGAGTATGCCGGTGTCTCTTA
TCAGACCGTTTCCCGCGTGGTGAACCAGGCCAGCCACGTTTCTGCGAAAACGCGGGAAAAAGTGGAAGCG
GCGATGGCGGAGCTGAATTACATTCCCAACCGCGTGGCACAACAACTGGCGGGCAAACAGTCGTTGCTGA
TTGGCGTTGCCACCTCCAGTCTGGCCCTGCACGCGCCGTCGCAAATTGTCGCGGCGATTAAATCTCGCGC
CGATCAACTGGGTGCCAGCGTGGTGGTGTCGATGGTAGAACGAAGCGGCGTCGAAGCCTGTAAAGCGGCG
GTGCACAATCTTCTCGCGCAACGCGTCAGTGGGCTGATCATTAACTATCCGCTGGATGACCAGGATGCCA
TTGCTGTGGAAGCTGCCTGCACTAATGTTCCGGCGTTATTTCTTGATGTCTCTGACCAGACACCCATCAA
CAGTATTATTTTCTCCCATGAAGACGGTACGCGACTGGGCGTGGAGCATCTGGTCGCATTGGGTCACCAG
CAAATCGCGCTGTTAGCGGGCCCATTAAGTTCTGTCTCGGCGCGTCTGCGTCTGGCTGGCTGGCATAAAT
ATCTCACTCGCAATCAAATTCAGCCGATAGCGGAACGGGAAGGCGACTGGAGTGCCATGTCCGGTTTTCA
ACAAACCATGCAAATGCTGAATGAGGGCATCGTTCCCACTGCGATGCTGGTTGCCAACGATCAGATGGCG
CTGGGCGCAATGCGCGCCATTACCGAGTCCGGGCTGCGCGTTGGTGCGGATATCTCGGTAGTGGGATACG
ACGATACCGAAGACAGCTCATGTTATATCCCGCCGTCAACCACCATCAAACAGGATTTTCGCCTGCTGGG
GCAAACCAGCGTGGACCGCTTGCTGCAACTCTCTCAGGGCCAGGCGGTGAAGGGCAATCAGCTGTTGCCC
GTCTCACTGGTGAAAAGAAAAACCACCCTGGCGCCCAATACGCAAACCGCCTCTCCCCGCGCGTTGGCCG
ATTCATTAATGCAGCTGGCACGACAGGTTTCCCGACTGGAAAGCGGGCAGTGAGCGCAACGCAATTAATG
TGAGTTAGCGCGAATTGATCTG
Features (pLannotate 1.2.2; 15 found; start..end, strand, type, name):
      3..20      +  promoter       tet promoter (fragment): E. coli promoter for tetracycline efflux protein gene
     16..117     -  CDS            yciV (fragment): RNAAM_ECOLI - Also known as trpH From Escherichia coli (strain K12).
    193..222     +  promoter       trc promoter: strong E. coli promoter; hybrid between the trp and lac UV5 promoters
    230..246     +  protein_bind   lac operator: The lac repressor binds to the lac operator to inhibit transcription in E. coli. This inhibition can be relieved by adding lactose or isopropyl-β-D-thiogalactopyranoside (IPTG). lac repressor encoded by lacI
    276..983     +  CDS            mRuby3: mRuby3 is a basic (constitutively fluorescent) red fluorescent protein published in 2016, derived from Entacmaea quadricolor. It has low acid sensitivity.
   1076..1191    +  ncRNA          5S rRNA: Accession: RF00001 - 5S ribosomal RNA
   1195..1281    +  terminator     rrnB T1 terminator: Escherichia coli rrnB; transcription terminator T1 from the E. coli rrnB gene
   1373..1400    +  terminator     rrnB T2 terminator: transcription terminator T2 from the E. coli rrnB gene
   1420..1511    +  promoter       AmpR promoter: bla
   1632..1891    +  CDS            HygR (fragment): aminoglycoside phosphotransferase from E. coli confers resistance to hygromycin
   2063..2651    +  rep_origin     ori: high-copy-number ColE1/pMB1/pBR322/pUC origin of replication
   2837..2977    -  misc_feature   bom: basis of mobility region from pBR322
   3079..3119    -  CDS            rop (fragment): Rop protein, which maintains plasmids at low copy number; rop
   3163..3240    +  promoter       lacIq promoter: lacI (mutant); In the lacIq allele, a single base change in the promoter boosts expression of the lacI gene about 10-fold.
   3241..4323    +  CDS            lacI: lac repressor; lacI; The lac repressor binds to the lac operator to inhibit transcription in E. coli. This inhibition can be relieved by adding lactose or isopropyl-β-D-thiogalactopyranoside (IPTG).
