>Addgene plasmid #134316 | pSiMPlh_N + pSiMPlh_C | addgene full sequence | sequence record 272568 | Addgene NGS Result - pSiMPlh_C
GTTTGACAGCTTATCATCGACTGCACGGTGCACCAATGCTTCTGGCGTCAGGCAGCCATCGGAAGCTGTG
GTATGGCTGTGCAGGTCGTAAATCACTGCATAATTCGTGTCGCTCAAGGCGCACTCCCGTTCTGGATAAT
GTTTTTTGCGCCGACATCATAACGGTTCTGGCAAATATTCTGAAATGAGCTGTTGACAATTAATCATCCG
GCTCGTATAATGTGTGGAATTGTGAGCGGATAACAATTTCACACAGGAAACAGACCATGGAATTCGTGTC
TAAGGGCGAAGAGCTGATCAAGGAAAATATGCGTATGAAGGTGGTCATGGAAGGTTCGGTCAACGGCCAC
CAATTCAAATGCACAGGTGAAGGAGAAGGCAGACCGTACGAGGGAGTGCAAACCATGAGGATCAAAGTCA
TCGAGGGAGGACCCCTGCCATTTGCCTTTGACATTCTTGCCACGTCGTTCATGTATGGCAGCCGTACCTT
TATCAAGTACCCGGCCGACATCCCTGATTTCTTTAAACAGTCCTTTCCTGAGGGTTTTACTTGGGAAAGA
GTTACGAGATACGAAGATGGTGGAGTCGTCACCGTCACGCAGGACACCAGCCTTGAGGATGGCGAGCTCG
TCTACAACGTCAAGGTCAGAGGGGTAAACTTTCCCTCCAATGGTCCCGTGATGCAGAAGAAGACCAAGGG
TTGGGAGCCTAATACAGAGATGATGTATCCAGCAGATGGTGGTCTGAGAGGATACACTGACATCGCACTG
AAAGTTGATGGTGGTGGCCATCTGCACTGCAACTTCGTGACAACTTACAGGTCAAAAAAGACCGTCGGGA
ACATCAAGATGCCCGGTGTCCATGCCGTTGATCACCGCCTGGAAAGGATCGAGGAGAGTGACAATGAAAC
CTACGTAGTGCAAAGAGAAGTGGCAGTTGCCAAATACAGCAACCTTGGTGGTGGCATGGACGAGCTGTAC
AAGTAAAAGCTTGGCTGTTTTGGCGGATGAGAGAAGATTTTCAGCCTGATACAGATTAAATCAGAACGCA
GAAGCGGTCTGATAAAACAGAATTTGCCTGGCGGCAGTAGCGCGGTGGTCCCACCTGACCCCATGCCGAA
CTCAGAAGTGAAACGCCGTAGCGCCGATGGTAGTGTGGGGTCTCCCCATGCGAGAGTAGGGAACTGCCAG
GCATCAAATAAAACGAAAGGCTCAGTCGAAAGACTGGGCCTTTCGTTTTATCTGTTGTTTGTCGGTGAAC
GCTCTCCTGAGTAGGACAAATCCGCCGGGAGCGGATTTGAACGTTGCGAAGCAACGGCCCGGAGGGTGGC
GGGCAGGACGCCCGCCATAAACTGCCAGGCATCAAATTAAGCAGAAGGCCATCCTGACGGATGGCCTTTT
TGCGTTTCTACAAACTCTTTTGTTTATTTTTCTAAATACATTCAAATATGTATCCGCTCATGAGACAATA
ACCCTGATAAATGCTTCAATAATATTGAAAAAGGAAGAGTATGATGCTGAAAAAAATCCTGAAAATCGAA
GAGCTGGATGAACGTGAACTGATCGATATTGAGGTGTCCGGTAACCACCTGTTTTACGCTAACGATATTC
TGACCCACAACTCTTCTTCTCTTGCAGGATCGCCGCGGCTCCGGGCGTATATGCTCCGCATTGGTCTTGA
CCAACTCTATCAGAGCTTGGTTGACGGCAATTTCGATGATGCAGCTTGGGCGCAGGGTCGATGCGACGCA
ATCGTCCGATCCGGAGCCGGGACTGTCGGGCGTACACAAATCGCCCGCAGAAGCGCGGCCGTCTGGACCG
ATGGCTGTGTAGAAGTACTCGCCGATAGTGGAAACCGACGCCCCAGCACTCGTCCGAGGGCAAAGGAATA
ATAACTGTCAGACCAAGTTTACTCATATATACTTTAGATTGATTTAAAACTTCATTTTTAATTTAAAAGG
ATCTAGGTGAAGATCCTTTTTGATAATCTCATGACCAAAATCCCTTAACGTGAGTTTTCGTTCCACTGAG
CGTCAGACCCCGTAGAAAAGATCAAAGGATCTTCTTGAGATCCTTTTTTTCTGCGCGTAATCTGCTGCTT
GCAAACAAAAAAACCACCGCTACCAGCGGTGGTTTGTTTGCCGGATCAAGAGCTACCAACTCTTTTTCCG
AAGGTAACTGGCTTCAGCAGAGCGCAGATACCAAATACTGTCCTTCTAGTGTAGCCGTAGTTAGGCCACC
ACTTCAAGAACTCTGTAGCACCGCCTACATACCTCGCTCTGCTAATCCTGTTACCAGTGGCTGCTGCCAG
TGGCGATAAGTCGTGTCTTACCGGGTTGGACTCAAGACGATAGTTACCGGATAAGGCGCAGCGGTCGGGC
TGAACGGGGGGTTCGTGCACACAGCCCAGCTTGGAGCGAACGACCTACACCGAACTGAGATACCTACAGC
GTGAGCTATGAGAAAGCGCCACGCTTCCCGAAGGGAGAAAGGCGGACAGGTATCCGGTAAGCGGCAGGGT
CGGAACAGGAGAGCGCACGAGGGAGCTTCCAGGGGGAAACGCCTGGTATCTTTATAGTCCTGTCGGGTTT
CGCCACCTCTGACTTGAGCGTCGATTTTTGTGATGCTCGTCAGGGGGGCGGAGCCTATGGAAAAACGCCA
GCAACGCGGCCTTTTTACGGTTCCTGGCCTTTTGCTGGCCTTTTGCTCACATGTTCTTTCCTGCGTTATC
CCCTGATTCTGTGGATAACCGTATTACCGCCTTTGAGTGAGCTGATACCGCTCGCCGCAGCCGAACGACC
GAGCGCAGCGAGTCAGTGAGCGAGGAAGCGGAAGAGCGCCTGATGCGGTATTTTCTCCTTACGCATCTGT
GCGGTATTTCACACCGCATATGGTGCACTCTCAGTACAATCTGCTCTGATGCCGCATAGTTAAGCCAGTA
TACACTCCGCTATCGCTACGTGACTGGGTCATGGCTGCGCCCCGACACCCGCCAACACCCGCTGACGCGC
CCTGACGGGCTTGTCTGCTCCCGGCATCCGCTTACAGACAAGCTGTGACCGTCTCCGGGAGCTGCATGTG
TCAGAGGTTTTCACCGTCATCACCGAAACGCGCGAGGCAGCAGATCAATTCGCGCGCGAAGGCGAAGCGG
CATGCATTTACGTTGACACCATCGAATGGTGCAAAACCTTTCGCGGTATGGCATGATAGCGCCCGGAAGA
GAGTCAATTCAGGGTGGTGAATGTGAAACCAGTAACGTTATACGATGTCGCAGAGTATGCCGGTGTCTCT
TATCAGACCGTTTCCCGCGTGGTGAACCAGGCCAGCCACGTTTCTGCGAAAACGCGGGAAAAAGTGGAAG
CGGCGATGGCGGAGCTGAATTACATTCCCAACCGCGTGGCACAACAACTGGCGGGCAAACAGTCGTTGCT
GATTGGCGTTGCCACCTCCAGTCTGGCCCTGCACGCGCCGTCGCAAATTGTCGCGGCGATTAAATCTCGC
GCCGATCAACTGGGTGCCAGCGTGGTGGTGTCGATGGTAGAACGAAGCGGCGTCGAAGCCTGTAAAGCGG
CGGTGCACAATCTTCTCGCGCAACGCGTCAGTGGGCTGATCATTAACTATCCGCTGGATGACCAGGATGC
CATTGCTGTGGAAGCTGCCTGCACTAATGTTCCGGCGTTATTTCTTGATGTCTCTGACCAGACACCCATC
AACAGTATTATTTTCTCCCATGAAGACGGTACGCGACTGGGCGTGGAGCATCTGGTCGCATTGGGTCACC
AGCAAATCGCGCTGTTAGCGGGCCCATTAAGTTCTGTCTCGGCGCGTCTGCGTCTGGCTGGCTGGCATAA
ATATCTCACTCGCAATCAAATTCAGCCGATAGCGGAACGGGAAGGCGACTGGAGTGCCATGTCCGGTTTT
CAACAAACCATGCAAATGCTGAATGAGGGCATCGTTCCCACTGCGATGCTGGTTGCCAACGATCAGATGG
CGCTGGGCGCAATGCGCGCCATTACCGAGTCCGGGCTGCGCGTTGGTGCGGATATCTCGGTAGTGGGATA
CGACGATACCGAAGACAGCTCATGTTATATCCCGCCGTTAACCACCATCAAACAGGATTTTCGCCTGCTG
GGGCAAACCAGCGTGGACCGCTTGCTGCAACTCTCTCAGGGCCAGGCGGTGAAGGGCAATCAGCTGTTGC
CCGTCTCACTGGTGAAAAGAAAAACCACCCTGGCGCCCAATACGCAAACCGCCTCTCCCCGCGCGTTGGC
CGATTCATTAATGCAGCTGGCACGACAGGTTTCCCGACTGGAAAGCGGGCAGTGAGCGCAACGCAATTAA
TGTAAGTTAGCGCGAATTGATCTG
Features (pLannotate 1.2.2; 15 found; start..end, strand, type, name):
      3..20      +  promoter       tet promoter (fragment): E. coli promoter for tetracycline efflux protein gene
     16..117     -  CDS            yciV (fragment): RNAAM_ECOLI - Also known as trpH From Escherichia coli (strain K12).
    193..222     +  promoter       trc promoter: strong E. coli promoter; hybrid between the trp and lac UV5 promoters
    230..246     +  protein_bind   lac operator: The lac repressor binds to the lac operator to inhibit transcription in E. coli. This inhibition can be relieved by adding lactose or isopropyl-β-D-thiogalactopyranoside (IPTG). lac repressor encoded by lacI
    276..983     +  CDS            mRuby3: mRuby3 is a basic (constitutively fluorescent) red fluorescent protein published in 2016, derived from Entacmaea quadricolor. It has low acid sensitivity.
   1076..1191    +  ncRNA          5S rRNA: Accession: RF00001 - 5S ribosomal RNA
   1195..1281    +  terminator     rrnB T1 terminator: Escherichia coli rrnB; transcription terminator T1 from the E. coli rrnB gene
   1373..1400    +  terminator     rrnB T2 terminator: transcription terminator T2 from the E. coli rrnB gene
   1419..1510    +  promoter       AmpR promoter: bla
   1631..1890    +  CDS            HygR (fragment): aminoglycoside phosphotransferase from E. coli confers resistance to hygromycin
   2065..2653    +  rep_origin     ori: high-copy-number ColE1/pMB1/pBR322/pUC origin of replication
   2839..2979    -  misc_feature   bom: basis of mobility region from pBR322
   3081..3121    -  CDS            rop (fragment): Rop protein, which maintains plasmids at low copy number; rop
   3165..3242    +  promoter       lacIq promoter: lacI (mutant); In the lacIq allele, a single base change in the promoter boosts expression of the lacI gene about 10-fold.
   3243..4325    +  CDS            lacI: lac repressor; lacI; The lac repressor binds to the lac operator to inhibit transcription in E. coli. This inhibition can be relieved by adding lactose or isopropyl-β-D-thiogalactopyranoside (IPTG).
