[The description below was written by a language model from this plasmid's Addgene catalogue record and pLannotate feature annotations shown in this document.]
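Description:
pSiMPlh_N + pSiMPlh_C is a pair of bacterial expression plasmids supplied together and designed so that both are retained in E. coli using hygromycin alone. The hygromycin B phosphotransferase (HPT/HygR) coding sequence is split in two: the N-terminal portion is fused to the gp41-1 N-intein on pSiMPlh_N, and the C-terminal portion to the gp41-1 C-intein on pSiMPlh_C. Only cells carrying both plasmids make both halves. Protein trans-splicing by the split intein then rejoins them into a functional enzyme, which confers resistance. The record notes a P254Q mutation in the N-terminal fusion. The intein segments themselves are not annotated in the feature tables, which show only the HygR fragments.

pSiMPlh_N (6,426 nt, depositor sequence) derives from pBAD33. It carries the p15A origin, an f1 ori, araC and the arabinose-inducible araBAD promoter driving EGFP, followed by rrnB T1/T2 terminators. The larger HygR fragment sits downstream of the cat promoter. Remnant fragments of bla, TcR, IS1 and other origins are also annotated.

pSiMPlh_C (4,364 nt, NGS result) derives from pTrc99a. It has a ColE1/pMB1-type origin with bom and a rop fragment, plus lacIq-driven lacI. An IPTG-inducible trc promoter with lac operator drives mRuby3, again with rrnB terminators. The shorter HygR fragment lies downstream of the AmpR promoter.

The p15A and ColE1 origins are compatible, and the green and red reporters are under independent inducers, so they act as readouts or placeholders for two genes of interest. According to the depositor, the individual backbones are best recovered by PCR, because gel separation led to cross-contamination.
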