Addgene plasmid #134316: pSiMPlh_N + pSiMPlh_C
Purpose: Maintenance of 2 plasmids with a single antibiotic in E. coli
Depositing lab: Barbara Di Ventura. Depositing organization: Albert-Ludwigs-Universitaet Freiburg. Publication: Split intein-mediated selection of cells containing two plasmids using a single antibiotic. Palanisamy N, Degen A, Morath A, Ballestin Ballestin J, Juraske C, Ozturk MA, Sprenger GA, Youn JW, Schamel WW, Di Ventura B. Nat Commun. 2019 Oct 31;10(1):4967. doi: 10.1038/s41467-019-12911-1. PubMed 31672972.
Backbone
  Vector backbone: pBAD33 + pTrc99a
  Vector type: Bacterial Expression
Growth in bacteria
  Bacterial resistance: Hygromycin, 200 μg/mL
  Growth temperature: 37°C
  Growth strain: DH5alpha
  Copy number: High Copy
Gene/Insert
  Gene/Insert name: hygR_gp41-1 N-intein + hygR_gp41-1 C-intein (alt name: HPT)
  Species: Synthetic
  Mutation: P254Q in hygR_gp41-1 N-intein
  Cloning method: Gibson Cloning
  Sequencing primers: 5′ Unknown
Terms and licenses: Academic/Nonprofit Terms; Industry Terms: Not Available to Industry
Depositor comments: pSiMPlh_N should be cotransformed with pSiMPlh_C (or vice versa) in E. Coli to get a reconstituted functional HPT thereby conferring resistance against hygromycin. mRuby3 gene was amplified from a construct bought by us from Addgene (ID: 74252). Please see the Sequences link for the individual plasmid sequences. The sample from Addgene will have both the plasmids pSiMPlh_N + pSiMPlh_C in it for the interested antibiotic resistance. Separating individual plasmid backbones will be possible via PCR. Agarose gel electrophoresis can be used to visualize the presence of both the plasmids. But, separating individual plasmids via gel electrophoresis, in our hands, always resulted in cross-contamination of the two backbones.
How to cite: pSiMPlh_N + pSiMPlh_C was a gift from Barbara Di Ventura (Addgene plasmid # 134316 ; http://n2t.net/addgene:134316 ; RRID:Addgene_134316)
