>Addgene plasmid #134316 | pSiMPlh_N + pSiMPlh_C | depositor partial sequence | sequence record 258144 | hygR_gp41-1 N-intein
ATGGGTAAAAAGCCTGAACTCACCGCGACGTCTGTCGAGAAGTTTCTGATCGAAAAGTTCGACAGCGTCT
CCGACCTGATGCAGCTCTCGGAGGGCGAAGAATCTCGTGCTTTCAGCTTCGATGTAGGAGGGCGTGGATA
TGTCCTGCGGGTAAATAGCTGCGCCGATGGTTTCTACAAAGATCGTTATGTTTATCGGCACTTTGCATCG
GCCGCGCTCCCGATTCCGGAAGTGCTTGACATTGGGGAGTTTAGCGAGAGCCTGACCTATTGCATCTCCC
GCCGTTCACAGGGTGTCACGTTGCAAGACCTGCCTGAAACCGAACTGCCCGCTGTTCTACAACCGGTCGC
GGAGGCTATGGATGCGATCGCTGCGGCCGATCTTAGCCAGACGAGCGGGTTCGGCCCATTCGGACCGCAA
GGAATCGGTCAATACACTACATGGCGTGATTTCATATGCGCGATTGCTGATCCCCATGTGTATCACTGGC
AAACTGTGATGGACGACACCGTCAGTGCGTCCGTCGCGCAGGCTCTCGATGAGCTGATGCTTTGGGCCGA
GGACTGCCCCGAAGTCCGGCACCTCGTGCACGCGGATTTCGGCTCCAACAATGTCCTGACGGACAATGGC
CGCATAACAGCGGTCATTGACTGGAGCGAGGCGATGTTCGGGGATTCCCAATACGAGGTCGCCAACATCT
TCTTCTGGAGGCCGTGGTTGGCTTGTATGGAGCAGCAGACGCGCTACTTCGAGCGGAGGCATCAGGAGTC
TGGTTACTGCTTGGATCTGAAAACCCAGGTTCAGACCCCGCAGGGTATGAAGGAAATTTCCAACATCCAG
GTCGGTGATCTGGTACTGAGCAACACGGGTTACAACGAAGTTCTGAACGTCTTCCCGAAATCTAAAAAAA
AGTCTTACAAAATCACCCTGGAAGATGGCAAGGAAATCATCTGTTCCGAAGAACACCTGTTTCCGACGCA
GACTGGTGAAATGAACATCTCCGGTGGTCTGAAAGAAGGTATGTGTCTGTATGTTAAAGAATAA
