>Addgene plasmid #134316 | pSiMPlh_N + pSiMPlh_C | depositor partial sequence | sequence record 258622 | hygR_gp41-1 C-intein
ATGATGCTGAAAAAAATCCTGAAAATCGAAGAGCTGGATGAACGTGAACTGATCGATATTGAGGTGTCCG
GTAACCACCTGTTTTACGCTAACGATATTCTGACCCACAACTCTTCTTCTCTTGCAGGATCGCCGCGGCT
CCGGGCGTATATGCTCCGCATTGGTCTTGACCAACTCTATCAGAGCTTGGTTGACGGCAATTTCGATGAT
GCAGCTTGGGCGCAGGGTCGATGCGACGCAATCGTCCGATCCGGAGCCGGGACTGTCGGGCGTACACAAA
TCGCCCGCAGAAGCGCGGCCGTCTGGACCGATGGCTGTGTAGAAGTACTCGCCGATAGTGGAAACCGACG
CCCCAGCACTCGTCCGAGGGCAAAGGAATAA
