>Addgene plasmid #134316 | pSiMPlh_N + pSiMPlh_C | addgene partial sequence | sequence record 272567 | Addgene NGS Result - pSiMPlh_N
ATCGATGCATAATGTGCCTGTCAAATGGACGAAGCAGGGATTCTGCAAACCCTATGCTACTCCGTCAAGC
CGTCAATTGTCTGATTCGTTACCAATTATGACAACTTGACGGCTACATCATTCACTTTTTCTTCACAACC
GGCACGGAACTCGCTCGGGCTGGCCCCGGTGCATTTTTTAAATACCCGCGAGAAATAGAGTTGATCGTCA
AAACCAACATTGCGACCGACGGTGGCGATAGGCATCCGGGTGGTGCTCAAAAGCAGCTTCGCCTGGCTGA
TACGTTGGTCCTCGCGCCAGCTTAAGACGCTAATCCCTAACTGCTGGCGGAAAAGATGTGACAGACGCGA
CGGCGACAAGCAAACATGCTGTGCGACGCTGGCGATATCAAAATTGCTGTCTGCCAGGTGATCGCTGATG
TACTGACAAGCCTCGCGTACCCGATTATCCATCGGTGGATGGAGCGACTCGTTAATCGCTTCCATGCGCC
GCAGTAACAATTGCTCAAGCAGATTTATCGCCAGCAGCTCCGAATAGCGCCCTTCCCCTTGCCCGGCGTT
AATGATTTGCCCAAACAGGTCGCTGAAATGCGGCTGGTGCGCTTCATCCGGGCGAAAGAACCCCGTATTG
GCAAATATTGACGGCCAGTTAAGCCATTCATGCCAGTAGGCGCGCGGACGAAAGTAAACCCACTGGTGAT
ACCATTCGCGAGCCTCCGGATGACGACCGTAGTGATGAATCTCTCCTGGCGGGAACAGCAAAATATCACC
CGGTCGGCAAACAAATTCTCGTCCCTGATTTTTCACCACCCCCTGACCGCGAATGGTGAGATTGAGAATA
TAACCTTTCATTCCCAGCGGTCGGTCGATAAAAAAATCGAGATAACCGTTGGCCTCAATCGGCGTTAAAC
CCGCCACCAGATGGGCATTAAACGAGTATCCCGGCAGCAGGGGATCATTTTGCGCTTCAGCCATACTTTT
CATACTCCCGCCATTCAGAGAAGAAACCAATTGTCCATATTGCATCAGACATTGCCGTCACTGCGTCTTT
TACTGGCTCTTCTCGCTAACCAAACCGGTAACCCCGCTTATTAAAAGCATTCTGTAACAAAGCGGGACCA
AAGCCATGACAAAAACGCGTAACAAAAGTGTCTATAATCACGGCAGAAAAGTCCACATTGATTATTTGCA
CGGCGTCACACTTTGCTATGCCATAGCATTTTTATCCATAAGATTAGCGGATCCTACCTGACGCTTTTTA
TCGCAACTCTCTACTGTTTCTCCATACCCGTTTTTTTGGGCTAGCGAATTCGAGCTCAAGGCCAGGATGG
TGAGCAAGGGCGAGGAGCTGTTCACCGGGGTGGTGCCCATCCTGGTCGAGCTGGACGGCGACGTAAACGG
CCACAAGTTCAGCGTGTCCGGCGAGGGCGAGGGCGATGCCACCTACGGCAAGCTGACCCTGAAGTTCATC
TGCACCACCGGCAAGCTGCCCGTGCCCTGGCCCACCCTCGTGACCACCCTGACCTACGGCGTGCAGTGCT
TCAGCCGCTACCCCGACCACATGAAGCAGCACGACTTCTTCAAGTCCGCCATGCCCGAAGGCTACGTCCA
GGAGCGCACCATCTTCTTCAAGGACGACGGCAACTACAAGACCCGCGCCGAGGTGAAGTTCGAGGGCGAC
ACCCTGGTGAACCGCATCGAGCTGAAGGGCATCGACTTCAAGGAGGACGGCAACATCCTGGGGCACAAGC
TGGAGTACAACTACAACAGCCACAACGTCTATATCATGGCCGACAAGCAGAAGAACGGCATCAAGGTGAA
CTTCAAGATCCGCCACAACATCGAGGACGGCAGCGTGCAGCTCGCCGACCACTACCAGCAGAACACCCCC
ATCGGCGACGGCCCCGTGCTGCTGCCCGACAACCACTACCTGAGCACCCAGTCCGCCCTGAGCAAAGACC
CCAACGAGAAGCGCGATCACATGGTCCTGCTGGAGTTCGTGACCGCCGCCGGGATCACTCTCGGCATGGA
CGAGCTGTACAAGTAAAAGCTTGGCTGTTTTGGCGGATGAGAGAAGATTTTCAGCCTGATACAGATTAAA
TCAGAACGCAGAAGCGGTCTGATAAAACAGAATTTGCCTGGCGGCAGTAGCGCGGTGGTCCCACCTGACC
CCATGCCGAACTCAGAAGTGAAACGCCGTAGCGCCGATGGTAGTGTGGGGTCTCCCCATGCGAGAGTAGG
GAACTGCCAGGCATCAAATAAAACGAAAGGCTCAGTCGAAAGACTGGGCCTTTCGTTTTATCTGTTGTTT
GTCGGTGAACGCTCTCCTGAGTAGGACAAATCCGCCGGGAGCGGATTTGAACGTTGCGAAGCAACGGCCC
GGAGGGTGGCGGGCAGGACGCCCGCCATAAACTGCCAGGCATCAAATTAAGCAGAAGGCCATCCTGACGG
ATGGCCTTTTTGCGTTTCTACAAACTCTTTTGTTTATTTTTCTAAATACATTCAAATATGTATCCGCTCA
TGAGACAATAACCCTGATAAATGCTTCAATAATATTGAAAAAGGAAGAGTATGAAATTTAAAAGGATCTA
GGTGAAGATCCTTTTTGATAATCTCATGACCAAAATCCCTTAACGTGAGTTTTCGTTCCACTGAGCGTCA
GACCCCGTAGAAAAGATCAAAGGATCTTCTTGAGATCCTTTTTTTCTGCGCGTAATCTGCTGCTTGCAAA
CAAAAAAACCACCGCTACCAGCGGTGGTTTGTTTGCCGGATCAAGAGCTACCAACTCTTTTTCCGAAGGT
AACTGGCTTCAGCAGAGCGCAGATACCAAATACTGTCCTTCTAGTGTAGCCGTAGTTAGGCCACCACTTC
AAGAACTCTGTAGCACCGCCTACATACCTCGCTCTGCTAATCCTGTTACCAGTCAGGCATTTGAGAAGCA
CACGGTCACACTGCTTCCGGTAGTCAATAAACCGGTAAACCAGCAATAGACATAAGCGGCTATTTAACGA
CCCTGCCCTGAACCGACGACCGGGTCGAATTTGCTTTCGAATTTCTGCCATTCATCCGCTTATTATCACT
TATTCAGGCGTAGCAACCAGGCGTTTAAGGGCACCAATAACTGCCTTAAAAAAATTATTCTTTAACATAC
AGACACATACCTTCTTTCAGACCACCGGAGATGTTCATTTCACCAGTCTGCGTCGGAAACAGGTGTTCTT
CGGAACAGATGATTTCCTTGCCATCTTCCAGGGTGATTTTGTAAGACTTTTTTTTAGATTTCGGGAAGAC
GTTCAGAACTTCGTTGTAACCCGTGTTGCTCAGTACCAGATCACCGACCTGGATGTTGGAAATTTCCTTC
ATACCCTGCGGGGTCTGAACCTGGGTTTTCAGATCCAAGCAGTAACCAGACTCCTGATGCCTCCGCTCGA
AGTAGCGCGTCTGCTGCTCCATACAAGCCAACCACGGCCTCCAGAAGAAGATGTTGGCGACCTCGTATTG
GGAATCCCCGAACATCGCCTCGCTCCAGTCAATGACCGCTGTTATGCGGCCATTGTCCGTCAGGACATTG
TTGGAGCCGAAATCCGCGTGCACGAGGTGCCGGACTTCGGGGCAGTCCTCGGCCCAAAGCATCAGCTCAT
CGAGAGCCTGCGCGACGGACGCACTGACGGTGTCGTCCATCACAGTTTGCCAGTGATACACATGGGGATC
AGCAATCGCGCATATGAAATCACGCCATGTAGTGTATTGACCGATTCCTTGCGGTCCGAATGGGCCGAAC
CCGCTCGTCTGGCTAAGATCGGCCGCAGCGATCGCATCCATAGCCTCCGCGACCGGTTGTAGAACAGCGG
GCAGTTCGGTTTCAGGCAGGTCTTGCAACGTGACACCCTGTGAACGGCGGGAGATGCAATAGGTCAGGCT
CTCGCTAAACTCCCCAATGTCAAGCACTTCCGGAATCGGGAGCGCGGCCGATGCAAAGTGCCGATAAACA
TAACGATCTTTGTAGAAACCATCGGCGCAGCTATTTACCCGCAGGACATATCCACGCCCTCCTACATCGA
AGCTGAAAGCACGAGATTCTTCGCCCTCCGAGAGCTGCATCAGGTCGGAGACGCTGTCGAACTTTTCGAT
CAGAAACTTCTCGACAGACGTCGCGGTGAGTTCAGGCTTTTTACCCATTTTAGCTTCCTTAGCTCCTGAA
AATCTCGATAACTCAAAAAATACGCCCGGTAGTGATCTTATTTCATTATGGTGAAAGTTGGAACCTCTTA
CGTGCCGATCAACGTCTCATTTTCGCCAAAAGTTGGCCCAGGGCTTCCCGGTATCAACAGGGACACCAGG
ATTTATTTATTCTGCGAAGTGATCTTCCGTCACAGGTATTTATTCGGCGCAAAGTGCGTCGGGTGATGCT
GCCAACTTACTGATTTAGTGTATGATGGTGTTTTTGAGGTGCTCCAGTGGCTTCTGTTTCTATCAGCTGT
CCCTCCTGTTCAGCTACTGACGGGGTGGTGCGTAACGGCAAAAGCACCGCCGGACATCAGCGCTAGCGGA
GTGTATACTGGCTTACTATGTTGGCACTGATGAGGGTGTCAGTGAAGTGCTTCATGTGGCAGGAGAAAAA
AGGCTGCACCGGTGCGTCAGCAGAATATGTGATACAGGATATATTCCGCTTCCTCGCTCACTGACTCGCT
ACGCTCGGTCGTTCGACTGCGGCGAGCGGAAATGGCTTACGAACGGGGCGGAGATTTCCTGGAAGATGCC
AGGAAGATACTTAACAGGGAAGTGAGAGGGCCGCGGCAAAGCCGTTTTTCCATAGGCTCCGCCCCCCTGA
CAAGCATCACGAAATCTGACGCTCAAATCAGTGGTGGCGAAACCCGACAGGACTATAAAGATACCAGGCG
TTTCCCCCTGGCGGCTCCCTCGTGCGCTCTCCTGTTCCTGCCTTTCGGTTTACCGGTGTCATTCCGCTGT
TATGGCCGCGTTTGTCTCATTCCACGCCTGACACTCAGTTCCGGGTAGGCAGTTCGCTCCAAGCTGGACT
GTATGCACGAACCCCCCGTTCAGTCCGACCGCTGCGCCTTATCCGGTAACTATCGTCTTGAGTCCAACCC
GGAAAGACATGCAAAAGCACCACTGGCAGCAGCCACTGGTAATTGATTTAGAGGAGTTAGTCTTGAAGTC
ATGCGCCGGTTAAGGCTAAACTGAAAGGACAAGTTTTGGTGACTGCGCTCCTCCAAGCCAGTTACCTCGG
TTCAAAGAGTTGGTAGCTCAGAGAACCTTCGAAAAACCGCCCTGCAAGGCGGTTTTTTCGTTTTCAGAGC
AAGAGATTACGCGCAGACCAAAACGATCTCAAGAAGATCATCTTATTAATCAGATAAAATATTTCTAGGC
TCATGAGCCCGAAGTGGCGAGCCCGATCTTCCCCATCGGTGATGTCGGCGATATAGGCGCCAGCAACCGC
ACCTGTGGCGCCGGTGATGCCGGCCACGATGCGTCCGGCGTAGAGGATCTGCTCATGTTTGACAGCTTAT
C
